>Addgene plasmid #13605 | integrin alpha9 EGFP pBabe puro | addgene partial sequence | sequence record 19975 | 13605 with pBABE5'
GTGTGGTGGTACAGCTTAGAGCGGGCGCTATGGGGAGCCGGACGCCAGAGTCCCCTCTCCATGCCGTGCA
GCTGCGCTGGGGCCCCCGGCGCCGACCCCCGCTACTGCCGCTGCTATTGCTGCTCGTGCCGCCGCCACCG
CGGGTCGGGGGCTACAACCTGGATCCGCAGCGCCCCGTGCACTTCCAGGGCCCCGCTGACTCGTTCTTCG
GCTACGCAGTTCTGGAGCATTTCCACGACAACACGCGCTGGGTCCTTGTGGGCGCACCAAAGGCAGATTC
CAAATACAGCCCTTCAGTGAAGTCTCCTGGGGCTGTGTTTAAGTGCCGTGTTCACACCAACCCTGACCGG
AGATGCACCGAACTGGACATGGCTCGAGGGAAGAATCGGGGCACGTCCTGCGGAAAGACCTGCCGGGAAG
ACCGCGATGATGAGTGGATGGGGGTGAGCCTGGCCCGACAGCCCAAGGCTGATGGCCGTGTGTTGGCCTG
TGCTCATCGCTGGAAGAACATCTACTATGAAGCCGACCACATCCTACCCCATGGCTTCTGCTACATCATC
CCCTCCAACCTCCAGGCCAAAGGCAGGACGCTGATCCCTTGCTATGAAGAGTATAAGAAGAAGTACGGAG
AGGAACACGGCTCCTGCCAGGCTGGGATAGCGGGCTTCTTCACCGAGGAGCTGGTGGTGATGGGTGCTCC
AGGGTCATTTTATTGGGCTGGAACCATCAAAGTGCTGAACCTT
