[The description below was written by a language model from this plasmid's Addgene catalogue record.]
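Description:
Integrin alpha9 EGFP pBabe puro is a retroviral mammalian expression plasmid built on the pBabe puro backbone (about 5.2 kb without insert). It carries an insert of about 3.8 kb encoding human integrin alpha 9 (ITGA9) with a green fluorescent protein tag at its C terminus; the record lists the tag as GFP, and the plasmid name indicates EGFP. The insert was placed into the backbone's SnaBI site by restriction cloning. The junctions are recorded as HindIII/SnaBI at the 5′ end and NotI/SnaBI at the 3′ end, and both were destroyed in the process, so these sites cannot be used to release the insert. The plasmid is maintained in E. coli as a high-copy plasmid under ampicillin selection.

No feature table accompanies the record, and the promoter driving the insert is not explicitly stated. In the standard pBabe design, the cloned gene sits between Moloney murine leukaemia virus-derived long terminal repeats, along with a packaging signal. The 5′ LTR drives transcription of the insert, and a separate internal promoter drives the puromycin resistance gene. When the plasmid is introduced into a retroviral packaging cell line, the LTR-flanked genome is packaged into replication-defective particles that integrate stably into dividing target cells, which can then be selected with puromycin.

The record does not describe a specific application. The design suits the generation of stable cell populations expressing fluorescently labelled alpha 9 subunit. In such cells, expression, surface delivery and subcellular localisation of the integrin can be followed by fluorescence microscopy or flow cytometry, and alpha 9-dependent adhesion or signalling can be studied.
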