Addgene plasmid #13605: integrin alpha9 EGFP pBabe puro
Depositing lab: Dean Sheppard. Depositing organization: University of California, San Francisco (UCSF).
Backbone
  Vector backbone: pBabe puro
  Backbone manufacturer: Available at Addgene (plasmid #1764)
  Backbone size w/o insert (bp): 5169
  Vector type: Mammalian Expression, Retroviral
  Selectable markers: Puromycin
Growth in bacteria
  Bacterial resistance: Ampicillin, 100 μg/mL
  Growth temperature: 37°C
  Growth strain: DH5alpha
  Copy number: High Copy
Gene/Insert
  Gene/Insert name: integrin alpha 9 (alt name: ITGA9)
  Species: H. sapiens (human)
  Insert size (bp): 3800
  GenBank ID: NM_002207
  Entrez Gene: ITGA9 (a.k.a. ALPHA-RLC, ITGA4L, RLC)
  Tag / fusion protein: GFP (C terminal on insert)
  Cloning method: Restriction Enzyme; 5′ cloning site HindIII/SnaBI (destroyed during cloning); 3′ cloning site NotI/SnaBI (destroyed during cloning)
  Sequencing primers: 5′ pBabe 5'
Terms and licenses: Academic/Nonprofit Terms; Industry Terms: Not Available to Industry
Depositor comments: See author's map for additional restriction sites.
How to cite: integrin alpha9 EGFP pBabe puro was a gift from Dean Sheppard (Addgene plasmid # 13605 ; http://n2t.net/addgene:13605 ; RRID:Addgene_13605)
